>Addgene plasmid #176208 | pBx1-VHH template1-3XMyc-Spacer | addgene full sequence | sequence record 343863 | Addgene NGS Result
ACTCTTCCTTTTTCAATATTATTGAAGCATTTATCAGGGTTATTGTCTCATGAGCGGATACATATTTGAA
TGTATTTAGAAAAATAAACAAATAGGGGTTCCGCGCACATTTCCCCGAAAAGTGCCACCTGACGTCGACG
GATCGGGAGTTTAAACTAATACGACTCACTATAGGGTCTAGAAATAATTTTGTTTAACTTTAAGAAGGAG
ATATACCATGCAGGTTCAACTGGTTGAATCTGGTGGCGCATTAGTTCAACCGGGTGGTAGCCTTCGTCTG
AGCTGCGCCGCAAGCGGACGTACATTCAGCAGCTATGCAATGGGTTGGTTTCGCCAGGCACCTGGTAAAG
AACGTGAATTTGTGGCAGCCATTTCAAGCAGTGGTGGCACCTACTATGCCGATTCTGTTAAAGGTCGCTT
CACTATTTCACGCGATGATGCGCGTAATACCGTGTACTTACAGATGAACTCACTGAAACCTGAGGATACC
GCCGTTTATTATTGTGCGGCAGGCCGTGGAGGCGGTAGCGACTATTGGGGTCAGGGCACACAAGTCACGG
TCTCAAGCGGCGGAAGCTCTGGTGAACAGAAACTGATTTCAGAAGAGGATCTGGCAGAACAGAAATTAAT
CTCAGAGGAAGACCTGGGTTCTGGTGAGCAAAAGTTAATTTCTGAAGAAGACCTGGCAGGTGGCTCTGGT
GATGGAGGTAGCTCTGGCGATGGTGCGGATGGCAGCGGTGGTGCATCTGGTTCAAGCGCTTACAGCGATG
ATGTTAGTGCAAGCGGTCGTACCTACCGCATCTTCTCATATAACTACGCCAGCTATAGCGACTGGGTTTA
AACCGGCTGCTAACAAAGCCCGAAAGGAAGCTGAGTTGGCTGCTGCCACCGCTGAGCAATAACTAGCATA
ACCCCTTGGGGCCTCTAAACGGGTCTTGAGGGGTTTTTTGCTGAAAGGAGGAACTATATCCGGTGAAAGG
TTGGGCTTCGGAATCGTTTTCCGGGACGCCGGCTGGATGATCCTCCAGCGCGGGGATCTCATGCTGGAGT
TCTTCGCCCACCCCAACTTGTTTATTGCAGCTTATAATGGTTACAAATAAAGCAATAGCATCACAAATTT
CACAAATAAAGCATTTTTTTCACTGCATTCTAGTTGTGGTTTGTCCAAACTCATCAATGTATCTTATCAT
GTCTGTATACCGTCGACCTCTAGCTAGAGCTTGGCGTAATCATGGTCATAGCTGTTTCCTGTGTGAAATT
GTTATCCGCTCACAATTCCACACAACATACGAGCCGGAAGCATAAAGTGTAAAGCCTGGGGTGCCTAATG
AGTGAGCTAACTCACATTAATTGCGTTGCGCTCACTGCCCGCTTTCCAGTCGGGAAACCTGTCGTGCCAG
CTGCATTAATGAATCGGCCAACGCGCGGGGAGAGGCGGTTTGCGTATTGGGCGCTCTTCCGCTTCCTCGC
TCACTGACTCGCTGCGCTCGGTCGTTCGGCTGCGGCGAGCGGTATCAGCTCACTCAAAGGCGGTAATACG
GTTATCCACAGAATCAGGGGATAACGCAGGAAAGAACATGTGAGCAAAAGGCCAGCAAAAGGCCAGGAAC
CGTAAAAAGGCCGCGTTGCTGGCGTTTTTCCATAGGCTCCGCCCCCCTGACGAGCATCACAAAAATCGAC
GCTCAAGTCAGAGGTGGCGAAACCCGACAGGACTATAAAGATACCAGGCGTTTCCCCCTGGAAGCTCCCT
CGTGCGCTCTCCTGTTCCGACCCTGCCGCTTACCGGATACCTGTCCGCCTTTCTCCCTTCGGGAAGCGTG
GCGCTTTCTCATAGCTCACGCTGTAGGTATCTCAGTTCGGTGTAGGTCGTTCGCTCCAAGCTGGGCTGTG
TGCACGAACCCCCCGTTCAGCCCGACCGCTGCGCCTTATCCGGTAACTATCGTCTTGAGTCCAACCCGGT
AAGACACGACTTATCGCCACTGGCAGCAGCCACTGGTAACAGGATTAGCAGAGCGAGGTATGTAGGCGGT
GCTACAGAGTTCTTGAAGTGGTGGCCTAACTACGGCTACACTAGAAGAACAGTATTTGGTATCTGCGCTC
TGCTGAAGCCAGTTACCTTCGGAAAAAGAGTTGGTAGCTCTTGATCCGGCAAACAAACCACCGCTGGTAG
CGGTGGTTTTTTTGTTTGCAAGCAGCAGATTACGCGCAGAAAAAAAGGATCTCAAGAAGATCCTTTGATC
TTTTCTACGGGGTCTGACGCTCAGTGGAACGAAAACTCACGTTAAGGGATTTTGGTCATGAGATTATCAA
AAAGGATCTTCACCTAGATCCTTTTAAATTAAAAATGAAGTTTTAAATCAATCTAAAGTATATATGAGTA
AACTTGGTCTGACAGTTACCAATGCTTAATCAGTGAGGCACCTATCTCAGCGATCTGTCTATTTCGTTCA
TCCATAGTTGCCTGACTCCCCGTCGTGTAGATAACTACGATACGGGAGGGCTTACCATCTGGCCCCAGTG
CTGCAATGATACCGCGAGACCCACGCTCACCGGCTCCAGATTTATCAGCAATAAACCAGCCAGCCGGAAG
GGCCGAGCGCAGAAGTGGTCCTGCAACTTTATCCGCCTCCATCCAGTCTATTAATTGTTGCCGGGAAGCT
AGAGTAAGTAGTTCGCCAGTTAATAGTTTGCGCAACGTTGTTGCCATTGCTACAGGCATCGTGGTGTCAC
GCTCGTCGTTTGGTATGGCTTCATTCAGCTCCGGTTCCCAACGATCAAGGCGAGTTACATGATCCCCCAT
GTTGTGCAAAAAAGCGGTTAGCTCCTTCGGTCCTCCGATCGTTGTCAGAAGTAAGTTGGCCGCAGTGTTA
TCACTCATGGTTATGGCAGCACTGCATAATTCTCTTACTGTCATGCCATCCGTAAGATGCTTTTCTGTGA
CTGGTGAGTACTCAACCAAGTCATTCTGAGAATAGTGTATGCGGCGACCGAGTTGCTCTTGCCCGGCGTC
AATACGGGATAATACCGCGCCACATAGCAGAACTTTAAAAGTGCTCATCATTGGAAAACGTTCTTCGGGG
CGAAAACTCTCAAGGATCTTACCGCTGTTGAGATCCAGTTCGATGTAACCCACTCGTGCACCCAACTGAT
CTTCAGCATCTTTTACTTTCACCAGCGTTTCTGGGTGAGCAAAAACAGGAAGGCAAAATGCCGCAAAAAA
GGGAATAAGGGCGACACGGAAATGTTGAATACTCAT
Features (pLannotate 1.2.2; 17 found; start..end, strand, type, name):
      1..105     -  promoter       AmpR promoter: bla
    157..175     +  promoter       T7 promoter: promoter for bacteriophage T7 RNA polymerase
    189..211     +  RBS            RBS: efficient ribosome binding site from bacteriophage T7 gene 10 (Olins and Rangwala, 1989)
    221..568     +  CDS            HV02_CANLF: Experimental evidence at protein level: Swiss-Prot protein existence level 1. From Canis lupus familiaris (Dog) (Canis familiaris).
    594..614     +  CDS            3xMyc (fragment): 3 tandem Myc epitope tags
    689..710     +  CDS            rsFusionRed2 (fragment): FusionRed fluorescent protein derivative that shows reversible photoswitching with visible light and fast OFF-switching kinetics
    761..835     +  CDS            63 (fragment): RLIG_BPT4 - Experimental evidence at protein level: Swiss-Prot protein existence level 1. Involved in countering a host defense mechanism which, following viral infection, activates the host anticodon nuclease and shuts off viral translation. Repairs 5'-PO4 and 3'-OH groups in the cleaved host tRNA (PubMed:16671895, PubMed:17068206, PubMed:2444436). The nick ligation reaction entails three nucleotidyl transfer steps (PubMed:12766156). In the first step, the RNA ligase reacts with ATP in the absence of nucleic acid to form a covalent ligase-AMP intermediate and release pyrophosphate (PubMed:127
    846..895     +  CDS            SET1 (fragment): solubility-enhancement tag derived from T7 phage gene 10B
    903..950     +  terminator     T7 terminator: transcription terminator for bacteriophage T7 RNA polymerase
    975..1070    +  CDS            ble (fragment): BLE_KLEPN - Experimental evidence at protein level: Swiss-Prot protein existence level 1. Binding protein with a strong affinity to the bleomycin family of antibiotics. Binds to CL990; an antimitotic-antibiotic compound. From Klebsiella pneumoniae.
   1065..1186    +  polyA_signal   SV40 poly(A) signal: SV40 polyadenylation signal
   1259..1275    -  protein_bind   lac operator: The lac repressor binds to the lac operator to inhibit transcription in E. coli. This inhibition can be relieved by adding lactose or isopropyl-β-D-thiogalactopyranoside (IPTG). lac repressor encoded by lacI
   1283..1313    -  promoter       lac promoter: promoter for the E. coli lac operon
   1328..1349    -  protein_bind   CAP binding site: CAP binding activates transcription in the presence of cAMP. E. coli catabolite activator protein
   1362..1454    -  CDS            lacI (fragment): lac repressor; lacI; The lac repressor binds to the lac operator to inhibit transcription in E. coli. This inhibition can be relieved by adding lactose or isopropyl-β-D-thiogalactopyranoside (IPTG).
   1637..2225    -  rep_origin     ori: high-copy-number ColE1/pMB1/pBR322/pUC origin of replication
   2396..3256    -  CDS            AmpR: β-lactamase; bla; confers resistance to ampicillin, carbenicillin, and related antibiotics
