[The description below was written by a language model from this plasmid's Addgene catalogue record and pLannotate feature annotations shown in this document.]
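Description:
pBx1-VHH template1-3XMyc-Spacer is a small (about 3.3 kb) high-copy bacterial plasmid built on the pBx1 backbone. It is maintained in E. coli through a ColE1/pUC-type origin of replication and selected with ampicillin via the β-lactamase gene and its own promoter. The backbone also carries several remnants that appear to be vestigial: a lac promoter/operator with CAP binding site, short lacI and ble fragments, and an SV40 polyadenylation signal. None of these is tied to the plasmid's stated purpose.

The roughly 700 bp synthetic insert, assembled by Gibson cloning, sits between a T7 promoter with the phage T7 gene 10 ribosome binding site and a T7 terminator. It encodes a VHH (nanobody) framework. The automated annotation labels this region by homology to a canine immunoglobulin heavy-chain variable domain, which simply reflects its antibody variable-domain character. The VHH is followed by a 3xMyc epitope tag, of which only a fragment was recognised by the annotation software, and then by a spacer. Short hits within the spacer to a fluorescent protein, T4 RNA ligase and a T7 gene 10B solubility tag are most likely incidental partial matches rather than functional modules.

Although catalogued as a bacterial expression vector, the plasmid's stated role is as a PCR template for generating the VHH/nanobody library used in CeVICA, a cell-free nanobody engineering platform that was applied to isolating SARS-CoV-2 neutralizing nanobodies. A T7 promoter and RBS suit in vitro transcription and translation of amplified linear products, and the Myc tag gives a handle for detection or capture. The record does not state the spacer's function or how library diversity is introduced.
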