Addgene plasmid #176208: pBx1-VHH template1-3XMyc-Spacer
Purpose: PCR template for generating CeVICA VHH/nanobody library
Depositing lab: Aviv Regev. Depositing organization: Broad Institute. Publication: A cell-free nanobody engineering platform rapidly generates SARS-CoV-2 neutralizing nanobodies. Chen X, Gentili M, Hacohen N, Regev A. Nat Commun. 2021 Sep 17;12(1):5506. doi: 10.1038/s41467-021-25777-z. PubMed 34535642.
Backbone
  Vector backbone: pBx1
  Backbone size w/o insert (bp): 2561
  Total vector size (bp): 3256
  Vector type: Bacterial Expression
Growth in bacteria
  Bacterial resistance: Ampicillin, 100 μg/mL
  Growth temperature: 37°C
  Growth strain: DH5alpha
  Copy number: High Copy
Gene/Insert
  Gene/Insert name: VHH template1-3XMyc-Spacer
  Species: Synthetic
  Insert size (bp): 695
  Promoter: T7
  Tag / fusion protein: Myc tag
  Cloning method: Gibson Cloning
  Sequencing primers: 5′ GCCACCTGACGTCGACGGATCGGGA; 3′ TCCTTTCGGGCTTTGTTAGCAGCCG
Terms and licenses: Academic/Nonprofit Terms; Industry Terms: Not Available to Industry
How to cite: pBx1-VHH template1-3XMyc-Spacer was a gift from Aviv Regev (Addgene plasmid # 176208 ; http://n2t.net/addgene:176208 ; RRID:Addgene_176208)
